Addgene plasmid #239250: pLJC6-HK2-3xFLAG
Purpose: HK2 lentiviral overexpression vector
Depositing lab: Jason Cantor. Depositing organization: Morgridge Institute for Research. Publication: Hexokinase detachment from mitochondria drives the Warburg effect to support compartmentalized ATP production. Huggler KS, Flickinger KM, Forsberg MH, Mellado Fritz CA, Chang GR, McGuire MF, Capitini CM, Cantor JR. Nat Metab. 2026 Jan 16. doi: 10.1038/s42255-025-01428-1. PubMed 41545565.
Backbone
  Vector backbone: pLJC6
  Vector type: Mammalian Expression, Lentiviral
  Selectable markers: Blasticidin
Growth in bacteria
  Bacterial resistance: Ampicillin, 100 μg/mL
  Growth temperature: 37°C
  Growth strain: NEB Stable
  Copy number: High Copy
Gene/Insert
  Gene/Insert name: HK2
  Species: H. sapiens (human)
  Mutation: Insert contains the set of silent mutations described for pLJC2-HK2-3xFLAG
  Entrez Gene: HK2 (a.k.a. HKII, HXK2)
  Promoter: Ubc
  Tag / fusion protein: 3xFLAG (C terminal on insert)
  Cloning method: Restriction Enzyme; 5′ cloning site PacI (not destroyed); 3′ cloning site NotI (not destroyed)
  Sequencing primers: 5′ GTAAATTGTCCGCTAAATTCTGGC; 3′ CCCTTTTCTTTTAAAATTGTGGATGAATACTGCC
Terms and licenses: Academic/Nonprofit Terms; Industry Terms: Not Available to Industry
How to cite: pLJC6-HK2-3xFLAG was a gift from Jason Cantor (Addgene plasmid # 239250 ; http://n2t.net/addgene:239250 ; RRID:Addgene_239250)
