[The description below was written by a language model from this plasmid's Addgene catalogue record and pLannotate feature annotations shown in this document.]
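Description:
pLJC6-HK2-3xFLAG is a lentiviral mammalian expression plasmid of about 10.6 kb, built on the pLJC6 backbone, for stable overexpression of human hexokinase 2 (HK2). In bacteria it replicates from a high-copy ColE1/pUC-type origin and is selected with ampicillin through the β-lactamase gene. The backbone also carries an f1 origin, an SV40 origin, and remnants of a lac/lacZα cloning region with flanking T3 and T7 promoters.

The transfer cassette has a third-generation, self-inactivating layout. An RSV promoter fused to a truncated HIV-1 5′ LTR drives Tat-independent production of the genomic RNA in packaging cells. This is followed by the Ψ packaging signal with a gag fragment and by the RRE, which permits Rev-dependent nuclear export. A ΔU3 3′ LTR and a downstream SV40 polyadenylation signal close the cassette, and the U3 deletion silences LTR promoter activity after integration.

Within the provirus, the human ubiquitin C promoter drives the HK2 coding sequence, which was cloned between PacI and NotI sites and carries a C-terminal 3xFLAG tag for detection or immunoprecipitation. The record notes that the insert contains the same set of silent mutations described for the related pLJC2-HK2-3xFLAG construct, but it does not state what they are or their purpose. A cPPT/CTS element, which aids nuclear import of the preintegration complex, lies downstream of the tagged insert. It is followed by a human PGK promoter driving blasticidin S deaminase, so transduced cells can be selected with blasticidin.

The construct is used to make lentivirus for constitutive expression of epitope-tagged HK2 in mammalian cells. The associated study concerns hexokinase localization at mitochondria and glycolytic metabolism.
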