Features (pLannotate 1.2.2; 27 found; start..end, strand, type, name):
      1..589     +  rep_origin     ori: high-copy-number ColE1/pMB1/pBR322/pUC origin of replication
    772..864     +  CDS            lacI (fragment): lac repressor; lacI; The lac repressor binds to the lac operator to inhibit transcription in E. coli. This inhibition can be relieved by adding lactose or isopropyl-β-D-thiogalactopyranoside (IPTG).
    877..898     +  protein_bind   CAP binding site: CAP binding activates transcription in the presence of cAMP. E. coli catabolite activator protein
    913..943     +  promoter       lac promoter: promoter for the E. coli lac operon
    951..967     +  protein_bind   lac operator: The lac repressor binds to the lac operator to inhibit transcription in E. coli. This inhibition can be relieved by adding lactose or isopropyl-β-D-thiogalactopyranoside (IPTG). lac repressor encoded by lacI
   1012..1030    +  promoter       T3 promoter: promoter for bacteriophage T3 RNA polymerase
   1058..1284    +  promoter       RSV promoter: Rous sarcoma virus enhancer/promoter
   1285..1465    +  LTR            5' LTR (truncated): truncated 5' long terminal repeat (LTR) from HIV-1
   1512..1637    +  misc_feature   HIV-1 Ψ: packaging signal of human immunodeficiency virus type 1
   1621..1984    +  CDS            HIV-1 gag (fragment): gag protein from human immunodeficiency virus 1; gag
   2130..2363    +  misc_feature   RRE: The Rev response element (RRE) of HIV-1 allows for Rev-dependent mRNA export from the nucleus to the cytoplasm.
   2740..2840    +  CDS            Rev (fragment): human immunodeficiency virus 1 (HIV-1) Rev protein; rev; enhances nuclear export of unspliced and incompletely spliced viral mRNAs
   2881..4092    +  promoter       UbC promoter: human ubiquitin C promoter
   4128..6878    +  CDS            HK2: HXK2_HUMAN - Experimental evidence at protein level: Swiss-Prot protein existence level 1. Catalyzes the phosphorylation of hexose, such as D-glucose and D-fructose, to hexose 6-phosphate (D-glucose 6-phosphate and D- fructose 6-phosphate, respectively) (PubMed:23185017, PubMed:26985301, PubMed:29298880). Mediates the initial step of glycolysis by catalyzing phosphorylation of D-glucose to D-glucose 6-phosphate (PubMed:29298880). Plays a key role in maintaining the integrity of the outer mitochondrial membrane by preventing the release of apoptogenic molecules from the intermembrane space and
   6900..6965    +  CDS            3xFLAG: three tandem FLAG® epitope tags, followed by an enterokinase cleavage site
   7013..7130    +  misc_feature   cPPT/CTS: central polypurine tract and central termination sequence of HIV-1
   7179..7689    +  promoter       hPGK promoter: human phosphoglycerate kinase 1 promoter
   7704..8093    +  CDS            BSD: blasticidin S deaminase; Aspergillus terreus BSD; confers resistance to blasticidin
   8086..8163    +  CDS            nef (fragment): NEF_HV1Z2 - Experimental evidence at protein level: Swiss-Prot protein existence level 1. Extracellular Nef protein targets CD4(+) T-lymphocytes for apoptosis by interacting with CXCR4 surface receptors. From Human immunodeficiency virus type 1 group M subtype D (isolate Z2/CDC-Z34) (HIV-1).
   8165..8398    +  LTR            3' LTR (ΔU3): self-inactivating 3' long terminal repeat (LTR) from HIV-1
   8470..8591    +  polyA_signal   SV40 poly(A) signal: SV40 polyadenylation signal
   8631..8766    +  rep_origin     SV40 ori: SV40 origin of replication
   8787..8805    -  promoter       T7 promoter: promoter for bacteriophage T7 RNA polymerase
   8813..8968    +  CDS            lacZα (fragment): LacZα fragment of β-galactosidase; lacZ fragment
   8973..9401    +  rep_origin     f1 ori (sequence partly withheld): f1 bacteriophage origin of replication; arrow indicates direction of (+) strand synthesis
   9454..9558    +  promoter       AmpR promoter: bla
   9559..10419   +  CDS            AmpR: β-lactamase; bla; confers resistance to ampicillin, carbenicillin, and related antibiotics
>Addgene plasmid #239250 | pLJC6-HK2-3xFLAG | addgene full sequence | sequence record 478706 | Addgene NGS Result
TTGAGATCCTTTTTTTCTGCGCGTAATCTGCTGCTTGCAAACAAAAAAACCACCGCTACCAGCGGTGGTT
TGTTTGCCGGATCAAGAGCTACCAACTCTTTTTCCGAAGGTAACTGGCTTCAGCAGAGCGCAGATACCAA
ATACTGTTCTTCTAGTGTAGCCGTAGTTAGGCCACCACTTCAAGAACTCTGTAGCACCGCCTACATACCT
CGCTCTGCTAATCCTGTTACCAGTGGCTGCTGCCAGTGGCGATAAGTCGTGTCTTACCGGGTTGGACTCA
AGACGATAGTTACCGGATAAGGCGCAGCGGTCGGGCTGAACGGGGGGTTCGTGCACACAGCCCAGCTTGG
AGCGAACGACCTACACCGAACTGAGATACCTACAGCGTGAGCTATGAGAAAGCGCCACGCTTCCCGAAGG
GAGAAAGGCGGACAGGTATCCGGTAAGCGGCAGGGTCGGAACAGGAGAGCGCACGAGGGAGCTTCCAGGG
GGAAACGCCTGGTATCTTTATAGTCCTGTCGGGTTTCGCCACCTCTGACTTGAGCGTCGATTTTTGTGAT
GCTCGTCAGGGGGGCGGAGCCTATGGAAAAACGCCAGCAACGCGGCCTTTTTACGGTTCCTGGCCTTTTG
CTGGCCTTTTGCTCACATGTTCTTTCCTGCGTTATCCCCTGATTCTGTGGATAACCGTATTACCGCCTTT
GAGTGAGCTGATACCGCTCGCCGCAGCCGAACGACCGAGCGCAGCGAGTCAGTGAGCGAGGAAGCGGAAG
AGCGCCCAATACGCAAACCGCCTCTCCCCGCGCGTTGGCCGATTCATTAATGCAGCTGGCACGACAGGTT
TCCCGACTGGAAAGCGGGCAGTGAGCGCAACGCAATTAATGTGAGTTAGCTCACTCATTAGGCACCCCAG
GCTTTACACTTTATGCTTCCGGCTCGTATGTTGTGTGGAATTGTGAGCGGATAACAATTTCACACAGGAA
ACAGCTATGACCATGATTACGCCAAGCGCGCAATTAACCCTCACTAAAGGGAACAAAAGCTGGAGCTGCA
AGCTTAATGTAGTCTTATGCAATACTCTTGTAGTCTTGCAACATGGTAACGATGAGTTAGCAACATGCCT
TACAAGGAGAGAAAAAGCACCGTGCATGCCGATTGGTGGAAGTAAGGTGGTACGATCGTGCCTTATTAGG
AAGGCAACAGACGGGTCTGACATGGATTGGACGAACCACTGAATTGCCGCATTGCAGAGATATTGTATTT
AAGTGCCTAGCTCGATACATAAACGGGTCTCTCTGGTTAGACCAGATCTGAGCCTGGGAGCTCTCTGGCT
AACTAGGGAACCCACTGCTTAAGCCTCAATAAAGCTTGCCTTGAGTGCTTCAAGTAGTGTGTGCCCGTCT
GTTGTGTGACTCTGGTAACTAGAGATCCCTCAGACCCTTTTAGTCAGTGTGGAAAATCTCTAGCAGTGGC
GCCCGAACAGGGACTTGAAAGCGAAAGGGAAACCAGAGGAGCTCTCTCGACGCAGGACTCGGCTTGCTGA
AGCGCGCACGGCAAGAGGCGAGGGGCGGCGACTGGTGAGTACGCCAAAAATTTTGACTAGCGGAGGCTAG
AAGGAGAGAGATGGGTGCGAGAGCGTCAGTATTAAGCGGGGGAGAATTAGATCGCGATGGGAAAAAATTC
GGTTAAGGCCAGGGGGAAAGAAAAAATATAAATTAAAACATATAGTATGGGCAAGCAGGGAGCTAGAACG
ATTCGCAGTTAATCCTGGCCTGTTAGAAACATCAGAAGGCTGTAGACAAATACTGGGACAGCTACAACCA
TCCCTTCAGACAGGATCAGAAGAACTTAGATCATTATATAATACAGTAGCAACCCTCTATTGTGTGCATC
AAAGGATAGAGATAAAAGACACCAAGGAAGCTTTAGACAAGATAGAGGAAGAGCAAAACAAAAGTAAGAC
CACCGCACAGCAAGCAGCAGCTGATCTTCAGACCTGGAGGAGGAGATATGAGGGACAATTGGAGAAGTGA
ATTATATAAATATAAAGTAGTAAAAATTGAACCATTAGGAGTAGCACCCACCAAGGCAAAGAGAAGAGTG
GTGCAGAGAGAAAAAAGAGCAGTGGGAATAGGAGCTTTGTTCCTTGGGTTCTTGGGAGCAGCAGGAAGCA
CTATGGGCGCAGCGTCAATGACGCTGACGGTACAGGCCAGACAATTATTGTCTGGTATAGTGCAGCAGCA
GAACAATTTGCTGAGGGCTATTGAGGCGCAACAGCATCTGTTGCAACTCACAGTCTGGGGCATCAAGCAG
CTCCAGGCAAGAATCCTGGCTGTGGAAAGATACCTAAAGGATCAACAGCTCCTGGGGATTTGGGGTTGCT
CTGGAAAACTCATTTGCACCACTGCTGTGCCTTGGAATGCTAGTTGGAGTAATAAATCTCTGGAACAGAT
TTGGAATCACACGACCTGGATGGAGTGGGACAGAGAAATTAACAATTACACAAGCTTAATACACTCCTTA
ATTGAAGAATCGCAAAACCAGCAAGAAAAGAATGAACAAGAATTATTGGAATTAGATAAATGGGCAAGTT
TGTGGAATTGGTTTAACATAACAAATTGGCTGTGGTATATAAAATTATTCATAATGATAGTAGGAGGCTT
GGTAGGTTTAAGAATAGTTTTTGCTGTACTTTCTATAGTGAATAGAGTTAGGCAGGGATATTCACCATTA
TCGTTTCAGACCCACCTCCCAACCCCGAGGGGACCCGACAGGCCCGAAGGAATAGAAGAAGAAGGTGGAG
AGAGAGACAGAGACAGATCCATTCGATTAGTGAACGGATCTCGACGGTATCGATCACGAGACTAGCCTCG
AGCGGGATCTGGCCTCCGCGCCGGGTTTTGGCGCCTCCCGCGGGCGCCCCCCTCCTCACGGCGAGCGCTG
CCACGTCAGACGAAGGGCGCAGCGAGCGTCCTGATCCTTCCGCCCGGACGCTCAGGACAGCGGCCCGCTG
CTCATAAGACTCGGCCTTAGAACCCCAGTATCAGCAGAAGGACATTTTAGGACGGGACTTGGGTGACTCT
AGGGCACTGGTTTTCTTTCCAGAGAGCGGAACAGGCGAGGAAAAGTAGTCCCTTCTCGGCGATTCTGCGG
AGGGATCTCCGTGGGGCGGTGAACGCCGATGATTATATAAGGACGCGCCGGGTGTGGCACAGCTAGTTCC
GTCGCAGCCGGGATTTGGGTCGCGGTTCTTGTTTGTGGATCGCTGTGATCGTCACTTGGTGAGTAGCGGG
CTGCTGGGCTGGCCGGGGCTTTCGTGGCCGCCGGGCCGCTCGGTGGGACGGAAGCGTGTGGAGAGACCGC
CAAGGGCTGTAGTCTGGGTCCGCGAGCAAGGTTGCCCTGAACTGGGGGTTGGGGGGAGCGCAGCAAAATG
GCGGCTGTTCCCGAGTCTTGAATGGAAGACGCTTGTGAGGCGGGCTGTGAGGTCGTTGAAACAAGGTGGG
GGGCATGGTGGGCGGCAAGAACCCAAGGTCTTGAGGCCTTCGCTAATGCGGGAAAGCTCTTATTCGGGTG
AGATGGGCTGGGGCACCATCTGGGGACCCTGACGTGAAGTTTGTCACTGACTGGAGAACTCGGTTTGTCG
TCTGTTGCGGGGGCGGCAGTTATGGCGGTGCCGTTGGGCAGTGCACCCGTACCTTTGGGAGCGCGCGCCC
TCGTCGTGTCGTGACGTCACCCGTTCTGTTGGCTTATAATGCAGGGTGGGGCCACCTGCCGGTAGGTGTG
CGGTAGGCTTTTCTCCGTCGCAGGACGCAGGGTTCGGGCCTAGGGTAGGCTCTCCTGAATCGACAGGCGC
CGGACCTCTGGTGAGGGGAGGGATAAGTGAGGCGTCAGTTTCTTTGGTCGGTTTTATGTACCTATCTTCT
TAAGTAGCTGAAGCTCCGGTTTTGAACTATGCGCTCGGGGTTGGCGAGTGTGTTTTGTGAAGTTTTTTAG
GCACCTTTTGAAATGTAATCATTTGGGTCAATATGTAATTTTCAGTGTTAGACTAGTAAATTGTCCGCTA
AATTCTGGCCGTTTTTGGCTTTTTTGTTAGACGAAGCGCTAGCGCTACCGGTTTAATTAACGGCAGGATG
ATTGCCTCGCATCTGCTTGCCTACTTCTTCACGGAGCTCAACCATGACCAAGTGCAGAAGGTTGACCAGT
ATCTCTACCACATGCGCCTCTCTGATGAGACCCTCTTGGAGATCTCTAAGCGGTTCCGCAAGGAGATGGA
GAAAGGGCTTGGAGCCACCACTCACCCTACTGCAGCAGTGAAGATGCTGCCCACCTTTGTGAGGTCCACT
CCAGATGGGACAGAACACGGAGAGTTCCTGGCTCTGGATCTTGGAGGGACCAACTTCCGTGTGCTTTGGG
TGAAAGTAACGGACAATGGGCTCCAGAAGGTGGAGATGGAGAATCAGATCTATGCCATCCCTGAGGACAT
CATGCGAGGCAGTGGCACCCAGCTGTTTGACCATATCGCCGAGTGTCTGGCAAACTTCATGGATAAGCTA
CAAATCAAAGACAAGAAGCTCCCACTGGGTTTTACCTTCTCGTTCCCCTGCCACCAGACTAAACTAGACG
AGAGTTTCCTGGTCTCATGGACCAAGGGATTCAAGTCCAGTGGAGTGGAAGGCAGAGACGTTGTGGCTCT
GATCCGGAAGGCCATCCAGAGGAGAGGGGACTTTGATATCGACATTGTGGCTGTGGTGAATGACACAGTT
GGGACCATGATGACCTGTGGTTATGATGACCACAACTGTGAGATTGGTCTCATTGTGGGCACGGGCAGCA
ACGCCTGCTACATGGAAGAGATGCGCCACATCGACATGGTGGAAGGCGATGAGGGGCGGATGTGCATCAA
TATGGAGTGGGGGGCCTTCGGGGACGATGGCTCGCTCAACGACATTCGCACTGAGTTTGACCAGGAGATT
GACATGGGCTCACTGAACCCGGGAAAGCAACTGTTTGAGAAGATGATCAGTGGGATGTACATGGGGGAGC
TGGTGAGGCTTATCCTGGTGAAGATGGCCAAGGAGGAGCTGCTCTTTGGGGGGAAGCTCAGCCCAGAGCT
TCTCAACACCGGTCGCTTTGAGACCAAAGACATCTCAGACATTGAAGGGGAGAAGGATGGCATCCGGAAG
GCCCGTGAGGTCCTGATGCGGTTGGGCCTGGACCCGACTCAGGAGGACTGCGTGGCCACTCACCGGATCT
GCCAGATCGTGTCCACACGCTCCGCCAGCCTGTGCGCAGCCACCCTGGCCGCCGTGCTGCAGCGCATCAA
GGAGAACAAAGGCGAGGAGCGGCTGCGCTCTACTATTGGGGTCGACGGTTCCGTCTACAAGAAACACCCC
CATTTTGCCAAGCGTCTACATAAGACCGTGCGGCGGCTGGTGCCCGGCTGCGATGTCCGCTTCCTCCGCT
CCGAGGATGGCAGTGGCAAAGGTGCAGCCATGGTGACAGCAGTGGCTTACCGGCTGGCCGATCAACACCG
TGCCCGCCAGAAGACATTAGAGCATCTGCAGCTGAGCCATGACCAGCTGCTGGAGGTCAAGAGGAGGATG
AAGGTAGAAATGGAGCGAGGTCTGAGCAAGGAGACTCATGCCAGTGCCCCCGTCAAGATGCTGCCCACCT
ACGTGTGTGCTACCCCGGACGGCACAGAGAAAGGGGACTTCTTGGCCTTGGACCTTGGAGGAACAAATTT
CCGGGTCCTGCTGGTCCGTGTTCGGAATGGGAAGTGGGGTGGAGTGGAGATGCACAACAAGATCTACGCC
ATCCCGCAGGAGGTCATGCACGGCACCGGGGACGAGCTCTTTGACCACATTGTCCAGTGCATCGCGGACT
TCCTCGAGTACATGGGCATGAAGGGCGTGTCCCTGCCTCTGGGTTTTACCTTCTCCTTCCCCTGCCAGCA
GAACAGCCTGGACGAGAGCATCCTCCTCAAGTGGACAAAAGGCTTCAAGGCATCTGGCTGCGAGGGCGAG
GACGTGGTGACCCTGCTGAAGGAAGCGATCCACCGGCGAGAGGAGTTTGACCTGGATGTGGTTGCTGTGG
TGAACGACACAGTCGGAACTATGATGACCTGTGGCTTTGAAGACCCTCACTGTGAAGTTGGCCTCATTGT
TGGCACGGGCAGCAATGCCTGCTACATGGAGGAGATGCGCAATGTGGAACTGGTGGAAGGAGAAGAGGGG
CGGATGTGTGTGAACATGGAATGGGGGGCCTTCGGGGACAATGGATGCCTAGATGACTTCCGCACAGAAT
TTGATGTGGCTGTGGATGAGCTTTCACTCAACCCGGGCAAGCAGAGGTTCGAGAAAATGATCAGTGGAAT
GTACCTGGGTGAGATTGTCCGTAACATTCTCATCGATTTCACCAAGCGTGGACTACTCTTCCGAGGCCGC
ATCTCAGAGCGGCTCAAGACAAGGGGCATCTTTGAAACCAAGTTCTTGTCTCAGATTGAGAGTGACTGCC
TGGCCCTGCTGCAAGTCCGAGCCATCCTGCAACACTTAGGGCTTGAGAGCACCTGTGACGACAGCATCAT
TGTTAAGGAGGTGTGCACTGTGGTGGCCCGGCGGGCAGCCCAGCTCTGTGGCGCAGGCATGGCCGCTGTG
GTGGACAGGATACGAGAAAACCGTGGGCTGGACGCTCTCAAAGTGACAGTGGGTGTGGATGGGACCCTCT
ACAAGCTACATCCTCACTTTGCCAAAGTCATGCATGAGACAGTGAAGGACCTGGCTCCGAAATGTGATGT
GTCTTTCCTGCAGTCAGAGGATGGCAGCGGGAAGGGGGCGGCGCTCATCACTGCTGTGGCCTGCCGCATC
CGTGAGGCTGGACAGCGAGGAGGAAGTGCGGCCGCAGGCGACTACAAAGACCATGACGGTGATTATAAAG
ATCATGACATTGATTACAAGGATGACGATGACAAGTAATAAGAATTCTCGACCTCGAGACAAATGGCAGT
ATTCATCCACAATTTTAAAAGAAAAGGGGGGATTGGGGGGTACAGTGCAGGGGAAAGAATAGTAGACATA
ATAGCAACAGACATACAAACTAAAGAATTACAAAAACAAATTACAAAAATTCAAAATTTTCGGGTTTATT
ACAGGGACAGCAGAGATCCACTTTGGCCGCGGCTCGAGGGGGTTGGGGTTGCGCCTTTTCCAAGGCAGCC
CTGGGTTTGCGCAGGGACGCGGCTGCTCTGGGCGTGGTTCCGGGAAACGCAGCGGCGCCGACCCTGGGTC
TCGCACATTCTTCACGTCCGTTCGCAGCGTCACCCGGATCTTCGCCGCTACCCTTGTGGGCCCCCCGGCG
ACGCTTCCTGCTCCGCCCCTAAGTCGGGAAGGTTCCTTGCGGTTCGCGGCGTGCCGGACGTGACAAACGG
AAGCCGCACGTCTCACTAGTACCCTCGCAGACGGACAGCGCCAGGGAGCAATGGCAGCGCGCCGACCGCG
ATGGGCTGTGGCCAATAGCGGCTGCTCAGCAGGGCGCGCCGAGAGCAGCGGCCGGGAAGGGGCGGTGCGG
GAGGCGGGGTGTGGGGCGGTAGTGTGGGCCCTGTTCCTGCCCGCGCGGTGTTCCGCATTCTGCAAGCCTC
CGGAGCGCACGTCGGCAGTCGGCTCCCTCGTTGACCGAATCACCGACCTCTCTCCCCAGGGGGATCCATG
GTTCCTTTGTCTCAAGAAGAATCCACCCTCATTGAAAGAGCAACGGCTACAATCAACAGCATCCCCATCT
CTGAAGACTACAGCGTCGCCAGCGCAGCTCTCTCTAGCGACGGCCGCATCTTCACTGGTGTCAATGTATA
TCATTTTACTGGGGGACCTTGTGCAGAACTCGTGGTGCTGGGCACTGCTGCTGCTGCGGCAGCTGGCAAC
CTGACTTGTATCGTCGCGATCGGAAATGAGAACAGGGGCATCTTGAGCCCCTGCGGACGGTGCCGACAGG
TGCTTCTCGATCTGCATCCTGGGATCAAAGCCATAGTGAAGGACAGTGATGGACAGCCGACGGCAGTTGG
GATTCGTGAATTGCTGCCCTCTGGTTATGTGTGGGAGGGCTAAGGTACCTTTAAGACCAATGACTTACAA
GGCAGCTGTAGATCTTAGCCACTTTTTAAAAGAAAAGGGGGGACTGGAAGGGCTAATTCACTCCCAACGA
AGACAAGATCTGCTTTTTGCTTGTACTGGGTCTCTCTGGTTAGACCAGATCTGAGCCTGGGAGCTCTCTG
GCTAACTAGGGAACCCACTGCTTAAGCCTCAATAAAGCTTGCCTTGAGTGCTTCAAGTAGTGTGTGCCCG
TCTGTTGTGTGACTCTGGTAACTAGAGATCCCTCAGACCCTTTTAGTCAGTGTGGAAAATCTCTAGCAGT
AGTAGTTCATGTCATCTTATTATTCAGTATTTATAACTTGCAAAGAAATGAATATCAGAGAGTGAGAGGA
ACTTGTTTATTGCAGCTTATAATGGTTACAAATAAAGCAATAGCATCACAAATTTCACAAATAAAGCATT
TTTTTCACTGCATTCTAGTTGTGGTTTGTCCAAACTCATCAATGTATCTTATCATGTCTGGCTCTAGCTA
TCCCGCCCCTAACTCCGCCCATCCCGCCCCTAACTCCGCCCAGTTCCGCCCATTCTCCGCCCCATGGCTG
ACTAATTTTTTTTATTTATGCAGAGGCCGAGGCCGCCTCGGCCTCTGAGCTATTCCAGAAGTAGTGAGGA
GGCTTTTTTGGAGGCCTAGGGACGTACCCAATTCGCCCTATAGTGAGTCGTATTACGCGCGCTCACTGGC
CGTCGTTTTACAACGTCGTGACTGGGAAAACCCTGGCGTTACCCAACTTAATCGCCTTGCAGCACATCCC
CCTTTCGCCAGCTGGCGTAATAGCGAAGAGGCCCGCACCGATCGCCCTTCCCAACAGTTGCGCAGCCTGA
ATGGCGAATGGG
[124 nt withheld, positions 8973-9096]
C
[91 nt withheld, positions 9098-9188]
A
[49 nt withheld, positions 9190-9238]
CCTTTGACGTTGGAGTCCACGTTCTTT
[37 nt withheld, positions 9266-9302]
ACCCTATCTCGGTCTATTCTTTTGATTTATAAGGGATTTTGCCGATTTCGGCCTATTGGTTAAAAAATGA
GCTGATTTAACAAAAATTTAACGCGAATTTTAACAAAATATTAACGCTTACAATTTAGGTGGCACTTTTC
GGGGAAATGTGCGCGGAACCCCTATTTGTTTATTTTTCTAAATACATTCAAATATGTATCCGCTCATGAG
ACAATAACCCTGATAAATGCTTCAATAATATTGAAAAAGGAAGAGTATGAGTATTCAACATTTCCGTGTC
GCCCTTATTCCCTTTTTTGCGGCATTTTGCCTTCCTGTTTTTGCTCACCCAGAAACGCTGGTGAAAGTAA
AAGATGCTGAAGATCAGTTGGGTGCACGAGTGGGTTACATCGAACTGGATCTCAACAGCGGTAAGATCCT
TGAGAGTTTTCGCCCCGAAGAACGTTTTCCAATGATGAGCACTTTTAAAGTTCTGCTATGTGGCGCGGTA
TTATCCCGTATTGACGCCGGGCAAGAGCAACTCGGTCGCCGCATACACTATTCTCAGAATGACTTGGTTG
AGTACTCACCAGTCACAGAAAAGCATCTTACGGATGGCATGACAGTAAGAGAATTATGCAGTGCTGCCAT
AACCATGAGTGATAACACTGCGGCCAACTTACTTCTGACAACGATCGGAGGACCGAAGGAGCTAACCGCT
TTTTTGCACAACATGGGGGATCATGTAACTCGCCTTGATCGTTGGGAACCGGAGCTGAATGAAGCCATAC
CAAACGACGAGCGTGACACCACGATGCCTGTAGCAATGGCAACAACGTTGCGCAAACTATTAACTGGCGA
ACTACTTACTCTAGCTTCCCGGCAACAATTAATAGACTGGATGGAGGCGGATAAAGTTGCAGGACCACTT
CTGCGCTCGGCCCTTCCGGCTGGCTGGTTTATTGCTGATAAATCTGGAGCCGGTGAGCGTGGGTCTCGCG
GTATCATTGCAGCACTGGGGCCAGATGGTAAGCCCTCCCGTATCGTAGTTATCTACACGACGGGGAGTCA
GGCAACTATGGATGAACGAAATAGACAGATCGCTGAGATAGGTGCCTCACTGATTAAGCATTGGTAACTG
TCAGACCAAGTTTACTCATATATACTTTAGATTGATTTAAAACTTCATTTTTAATTTAAAAGGATCTAGG
TGAAGATCCTTTTTGATAATCTCATGACCAAAATCCCTTAACGTGAGTTTTCGTTCCACTGAGCGTCAGA
CCCCGTAGAAAAGATCAAAGGATCTTC
